Addgene plasmid #56544: mAmetrine-Cx43-7
Purpose: Localization: Gap Junctions, Excitation: 406, Emission: 526
Depositing lab: Michael Davidson. Depositing organization: Florida State University, Tallahassee.
Backbone
  Vector backbone: mAmetrine
  Backbone size w/o insert (bp): 4750
  Vector type: Mammalian Expression
  Selectable markers: Neomycin (select with G418)
Growth in bacteria
  Bacterial resistance: Kanamycin, 50 μg/mL
  Growth temperature: 37°C
  Growth strain: DH5alpha
  Copy number: High Copy
Gene/Insert
  Gene/Insert name: Cx43 (alt name: NM_012567.2)
  Species: R. norvegicus (rat)
  Promoter: CMV
  Tag / fusion protein: mAmetrine
  Cloning method: Unknown
  Sequencing primers: 5′ CMV-F; 3′ SV40pA-R
Terms and licenses: Academic/Nonprofit Terms; Industry Terms
Depositor comments: . Excitation = 406; Emission = 526
How to cite: mAmetrine-Cx43-7 was a gift from Michael Davidson (Addgene plasmid # 56544 ; http://n2t.net/addgene:56544 ; RRID:Addgene_56544)
