[The description below was written by a language model from this plasmid's Addgene catalogue record and pLannotate feature annotations shown in this document.]
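Description:
mAmetrine-Cx43-7 is a mammalian expression plasmid of about 6 kb that produces rat connexin-43 (Cx43, gene Gja1) fused to the fluorescent protein mAmetrine, for labelling gap junctions in live or fixed cells. The backbone is an N1-style fluorescent protein vector. It is propagated in E. coli at high copy from a ColE1/pUC-type origin and also carries an f1 phage origin. A single NeoR/KanR (aminoglycoside phosphotransferase) gene is driven by tandem bacterial (bla-type) and SV40 early promoters and terminated by an HSV TK polyadenylation signal. This gene confers kanamycin resistance in bacteria and G418 resistance for selecting stable mammalian transfectants.

The expression cassette is driven by the human CMV immediate-early enhancer and promoter. Immediately upstream of the coding region, the annotation detects the Cx43 5′ leader region, which is classified as the connexin-43 IRES element. This suggests the insert was derived from the cDNA and includes native 5′ untranslated sequence. The Gja1 open reading frame is followed after a short gap by mammalian codon-optimized mAmetrine. The fluorescent protein therefore sits at the C-terminus of connexin-43, and the "7" in the name probably refers to the length of the linker, although the record does not say so. An SV40 poly(A) signal ends the transcript. The small large T antigen, ble and bGH fragments in the feature table appear to be incidental matches to backbone sequence rather than functional parts.

mAmetrine is a yellow-emitting protein with a large Stokes shift, excited by violet light (406 nm excitation, 526 nm emission). This makes the fusion suitable for imaging gap junction plaques, connexin trafficking and multicolour or FRET experiments alongside other fluorophores.
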