Features (pLannotate 1.2.2; 15 found; start..end, strand, type, name):
     54..357     +  enhancer       CMV enhancer: human cytomegalovirus immediate early enhancer
    358..561     +  promoter       CMV promoter: human cytomegalovirus (CMV) immediate early promoter
    615..818     +  ncRNA          IRES Cx43: Accession: RF00487 - Connexin-43 internal ribosome entry site (IRES)
    817..1962    +  CDS            Gja1: CXA1_RAT - Also known as Cxn-43. Experimental evidence at protein level: Swiss-Prot protein existence level 1. Gap junction protein that acts as a regulator of bladder capacity. A gap junction consists of a cluster of closely packed pairs of transmembrane channels, the connexons, through which materials of low MW diffuse from one cell to a neighboring cell. Negative regulator of bladder functional capacity: acts by enhancing intercellular electrical and chemical transmission, thus sensitizing bladder muscles to cholinergic neural stimuli and causing them to contract (By similarity). May play a
   1984..2703    +  CDS            mAmetrine: yellow fluorescent protein with a large Stokes shift, excitable with violet light (Ai et al., 2008) mammalian codon-optimized
   2719..2802    +  CDS            large T antigen (fragment): large T antigen from SV40 (simian virus 40)
   2825..2946    +  polyA_signal   SV40 poly(A) signal: SV40 polyadenylation signal
   2980..3408    -  rep_origin     f1 ori (sequence partly withheld): f1 bacteriophage origin of replication; arrow indicates direction of (+) strand synthesis
   3435..3539    +  promoter       AmpR promoter: bla
   3541..3898    +  promoter       SV40 promoter: SV40 enhancer and early promoter
   3933..4727    +  CDS            NeoR/KanR: aminoglycoside phosphotransferase from Tn5; aph(3')-II (or nptII); confers resistance to neomycin, kanamycin, and G418 (Geneticin®)
   4748..4900    +  CDS            ble (fragment): BLE_KLEPN - Experimental evidence at protein level: Swiss-Prot protein existence level 1. Binding protein with a strong affinity to the bleomycin family of antibiotics. Binds to CL990; an antimitotic-antibiotic compound. From Klebsiella pneumoniae.
   4959..5006    +  polyA_signal   HSV TK poly(A) signal: herpes simplex virus thymidine kinase polyadenylation signal (Cole and Stacy, 1985)
   5097..5113    -  polyA_signal   bGH poly(A) signal (fragment): bovine growth hormone polyadenylation signal
   5335..5923    +  rep_origin     ori: high-copy-number ColE1/pMB1/pBR322/pUC origin of replication
>Addgene plasmid #56544 | mAmetrine-Cx43-7 | addgene full sequence | sequence record 216373 | Addgene NGS Result
TAATAGTAATCAATTACGGGGTCATTAGTTCATAGCCCATATATGGAGTTCCGCGTTACATAACTTACGG
TAAATGGCCCGCCTGGCTGACCGCCCAACGACCCCCGCCCATTGACGTCAATAATGACGTATGTTCCCAT
AGTAACGCCAATAGGGACTTTCCATTGACGTCAATGGGTGGAGTATTTACGGTAAACTGCCCACTTGGCA
GTACATCAAGTGTATCATATGCCAAGTACGCCCCCTATTGACGTCAATGACGGTAAATGGCCCGCCTGGC
ATTATGCCCAGTACATGACCTTATGGGACTTTCCTACTTGGCAGTACATCTACGTATTAGTCATCGCTAT
TACCATGGTGATGCGGTTTTGGCAGTACATCAATGGGCGTGGATAGCGGTTTGACTCACGGGGATTTCCA
AGTCTCCACCCCATTGACGTCAATGGGAGTTTGTTTTGGCACCAAAATCAACGGGACTTTCCAAAATGTC
GTAACAACTCCGCCCCATTGACGCAAATGGGCGGTAGGCGTGTACGGTGGGAGGTCTATATAAGCAGAGC
TGGTTTAGTGAACCGTCAGATCCGCTAGCGCTACCGGACTCAGATCTCGAGCTCAAGCTTCGAATTCGGC
AGCACTTTTCTTTCATTGGGGGGAAGGCGTGAGGAAAGTACCAAACAGCAGCAGACTTTTAAACTTTAAA
CAGACAGGTCTGAGAGCCTGAACTCTCATTTTTCCTTTGACTTCAGCCTCCAAGGAGTTCCACCAACTTT
GGCGCGCCGGCTTCACTTTCATTAAGTGAAAGAGAGGTGCCCAGACATGGGTGACTGGAGTGCCTTGGGG
AAGCTTCTGGACAAGGTCCAAGCCTACTCCACCGCTGGAGGGAAGGTGTGGCTGTCAGTGCTCTTCATAT
TCAGAATCCTGCTCCTGGGGACAGCTGTTGAGTCAGCTTGGGGTGATGAACAGTCTGCCTTTCGCTGTAA
CACTCAACAACCTGGCTGCGAAAACGTCTGCTATGACAAGTCCTTCCCCATCTCTCACGTGCGCTTCTGG
GTCCTTCAGATCATATTCGTGTCTGTGCCCACACTCCTGTACTTGGCCCATGTGTTCTATGTGATGAGGA
AGGAAGAGAAGCTAAACAAGAAAGAAGAGGAGCTCAAAGTGGCCCAGACTGACGGGGTCAACGTGGAGAT
GCACCTGAAGCAGATTGAAATCAAGAAGTTCAAGTACGGGATTGAAGAGCACGGCAAGGTGAAAATGAGG
GGCGGCTTGCTGAGAACCTACATCATCAGCATCCTCTTCAAGTCTGTCTTCGAGGTGGCCTTCCTGCTCA
TCCAGTGGTACATCTATGGGTTCAGCTTGAGCGCGGTCTACACCTGCAAGAGAGATCCCTGCCCCCACCA
GGTAGACTGCTTCCTCTCACGTCCCACGGAGAAAACCATCTTCATCATCTTCATGCTGGTGGTGTCCTTG
GTGTCTCTCGCTTTGAACATCATTGAGCTCTTCTACGTCTTCTTCAAGGGCGTTAAGGATCGCGTGAAGG
GAAGAAGCGATCCTTACCACGCCACCACTGGCCCACTGAGCCCATCAAAAGACTGCGGATCTCCAAAATA
CGCCTACTTCAATGGCTGCTCCTCACCAACGGCTCCACTCTCGCCTATGTCTCCTCCTGGGTACAAGCTG
GTTACTGGTGACAGAAACAATTCCTCGTGCCGCAATTACAACAAGCAAGCTAGCGAGCAAAACTGGGCGA
ACTACAGCGCAGAGCAAAATCGCATGGGGCAGGCCGGAAGCACCATCTCCAACTCGCACGCCCAGCCGTT
CGATTTCCCCGACGACAACCAGAATGCCAAAAAAGTTGCTGCTGGACATGAACTCCAGCCATTAGCCATC
GTGGACCAACGACCTTCCAGCAGAGCCAGCAGCCGCGCCAGCAGCAGGCCTCGGCCTGATGACCTGGAGA
TTGCGGATCCACCGGTCGCCACCATGGTGAGCAAGGGCGAGGAGCTGTTCACCGGGGTGGTGCCCATCCT
GGTCGAGCTGGACGGCGACGTAAACGGCCACAAGTTCAGCGTGCGCGGCGAGGGCGAGGGCGATGCCACC
AACGGCAAGCTGACCCTGAAGTTCATCTGCACCTCCGGCAAGCTGCCCGTGCCCTGGCCCACCCTCGTGA
CCACCCTGTCTTACGGCGTGCAGTGCTTCGCCCGCTACCCCGACCACATGAAGCAGCACGACTTCTTCAA
GTCCGCCATGCCCGAAGGCTACGTCCAGGAGCGCACCATCTCCTTCAAGGACGACGGCAGCTACAGGACC
CGCGCCGAGGTGAAGTTCGAGGGCGACACCCTGGTGAACCGCATCGAGCTGAAGGGCATCGACTTCAAGG
AGGACGGCAACATCCTGGGGCACAAGCTGGAGTACAACATGAACGTGTGGGACGCGTATATCACGGCCGA
CAAGCAGAAGAACGGCATCAAAGCGAACTTCAAGATCGAGCACAACGTCGAGGACGGCGGCGTGCAGCTC
GCCGACGCGTACCAGCAGAACACCCCCATCGGCGACGGCTCCGTGCTGCTGCCTGACAACCACTACCTGA
GCTTCCAGAGCAAGCTGTTCAAAGACCCCAACGAGCAGCGCGATCACATGGTCCTGCTGGAGTTCGTTAC
CGCCGCCGGGATCACTCCCGGCATGGACGAGCTGTACAAGTAAGCGGCCGCGACTCTAGATCATAATCAG
CCATACCACATTTGTAGAGGTTTTACTTGCTTTAAAAAACCTCCCACACCTCCCCCTGAACCTGAAACAT
AAAATGAATGCAATTGTTGTTGTTAACTTGTTTATTGCAGCTTATAATGGTTACAAATAAAGCAATAGCA
TCACAAATTTCACAAATAAAGCATTTTTTTCACTGCATTCTAGTTGTGGTTTGTCCAAACTCATCAATGT
ATCTTAAGGCGTAAATTGTAAGCGTTAATATTTTGTTAAAATTCGCGTTAAATTTTTGTTAAATCAGCTC
ATTTTTTAACCAATAGGCCGAAATCGGCAAAATCCCTTATAAATCAAAAGAATAGACCGAGATAGGGT
[37 nt withheld, positions 3079-3115]
AAAGAACGTGGACTCCAACGTCAAAGG
[49 nt withheld, positions 3143-3191]
T
[91 nt withheld, positions 3193-3283]
G
[124 nt withheld, positions 3285-3408]
CAGGTGGCACTTTTCGGGGAAATGTGCGCGGAACCCCTATTTGTTTATTTTTCTAAATACATTCAAATAT
GTATCCGCTCATGAGACAATAACCCTGATAAATGCTTCAATAATATTGAAAAAGGAAGAGTCCTGAGGCG
GAAAGAACCAGCTGTGGAATGTGTGTCAGTTAGGGTGTGGAAAGTCCCCAGGCTCCCCAGCAGGCAGAAG
TATGCAAAGCATGCATCTCAATTAGTCAGCAACCAGGTGTGGAAAGTCCCCAGGCTCCCCAGCAGGCAGA
AGTATGCAAAGCATGCATCTCAATTAGTCAGCAACCATAGTCCCGCCCCTAACTCCGCCCATCCCGCCCC
TAACTCCGCCCAGTTCCGCCCATTCTCCGCCCCATGGCTGACTAATTTTTTTTATTTATGCAGAGGCCGA
GGCCGCCTCGGCCTCTGAGCTATTCCAGAAGTAGTGAGGAGGCTTTTTTGGAGGCCTAGGCTTTTGCAAA
GATCGATCAAGAGACAGGATGAGGATCGTTTCGCATGATTGAACAAGATGGATTGCACGCAGGTTCTCCG
GCCGCTTGGGTGGAGAGGCTATTCGGCTATGACTGGGCACAACAGACAATCGGCTGCTCTGATGCCGCCG
TGTTCCGGCTGTCAGCGCAGGGGCGCCCGGTTCTTTTTGTCAAGACCGACCTGTCCGGTGCCCTGAATGA
ACTGCAAGACGAGGCAGCGCGGCTATCGTGGCTGGCCACGACGGGCGTTCCTTGCGCAGCTGTGCTCGAC
GTTGTCACTGAAGCGGGAAGGGACTGGCTGCTATTGGGCGAAGTGCCGGGGCAGGATCTCCTGTCATCTC
ACCTTGCTCCTGCCGAGAAAGTATCCATCATGGCTGATGCAATGCGGCGGCTGCATACGCTTGATCCGGC
TACCTGCCCATTCGACCACCAAGCGAAACATCGCATCGAGCGAGCACGTACTCGGATGGAAGCCGGTCTT
GTCGATCAGGATGATCTGGACGAAGAGCATCAGGGGCTCGCGCCAGCCGAACTGTTCGCCAGGCTCAAGG
CGAGCATGCCCGACGGCGAGGATCTCGTCGTGACCCATGGCGATGCCTGCTTGCCGAATATCATGGTGGA
AAATGGCCGCTTTTCTGGATTCATCGACTGTGGCCGGCTGGGTGTGGCGGACCGCTATCAGGACATAGCG
TTGGCTACCCGTGATATTGCTGAAGAGCTTGGCGGCGAATGGGCTGACCGCTTCCTCGTGCTTTACGGTA
TCGCCGCTCCCGATTCGCAGCGCATCGCCTTCTATCGCCTTCTTGACGAGTTCTTCTGAGCGGGACTCTG
GGGTTCGAAATGACCGACCAAGCGACGCCCAACCTGCCATCACGAGATTTCGATTCCACCGCCGCCTTCT
ATGAAAGGTTGGGCTTCGGAATCGTTTTCCGGGACGCCGGCTGGATGATCCTCCAGCGCGGGGATCTCAT
GCTGGAGTTCTTCGCCCACCCTAGGGGGAGGCTAACTGAAACACGGAAGGAGACAATACCGGAAGGAACC
CGCGCTATGACGGCAATAAAAAGACAGAATAAAACGCACGGTGTTGGGTCGTTTGTTCATAAACGCGGGG
TTCGGTCCCAGGGCTGGCACTCTGTCGATACCCCACCGAGACCCCATTGGGGCCAATACGCCCGCGTTTC
TTCCTTTTCCCCACCCCACCCCCCAAGTTCGGGTGAAGGCCCAGGGCTCGCAGCCAACGTCGGGGCGGCA
GGCCCTGCCATAGCCTCAGGTTACTCATATATACTTTAGATTGATTTAAAACTTCATTTTTAATTTAAAA
GGATCTAGGTGAAGATCCTTTTTGATAATCTCATGACCAAAATCCCTTAACGTGAGTTTTCGTTCCACTG
AGCGTCAGACCCCGTAGAAAAGATCAAAGGATCTTCTTGAGATCCTTTTTTTCTGCGCGTAATCTGCTGC
TTGCAAACAAAAAAACCACCGCTACCAGCGGTGGTTTGTTTGCCGGATCAAGAGCTACCAACTCTTTTTC
CGAAGGTAACTGGCTTCAGCAGAGCGCAGATACCAAATACTGTTCTTCTAGTGTAGCCGTAGTTAGGCCA
CCACTTCAAGAACTCTGTAGCACCGCCTACATACCTCGCTCTGCTAATCCTGTTACCAGTGGCTGCTGCC
AGTGGCGATAAGTCGTGTCTTACCGGGTTGGACTCAAGACGATAGTTACCGGATAAGGCGCAGCGGTCGG
GCTGAACGGGGGGTTCGTGCACACAGCCCAGCTTGGAGCGAACGACCTACACCGAACTGAGATACCTACA
GCGTGAGCTATGAGAAAGCGCCACGCTTCCCGAAGGGAGAAAGGCGGACAGGTATCCGGTAAGCGGCAGG
GTCGGAACAGGAGAGCGCACGAGGGAGCTTCCAGGGGGAAACGCCTGGTATCTTTATAGTCCTGTCGGGT
TTCGCCACCTCTGACTTGAGCGTCGATTTTTGTGATGCTCGTCAGGGGGGCGGAGCCTATGGAAAAACGC
CAGCAACGCGGCCTTTTTACGGTTCCTGGCCTTTTGCTGGCCTTTTGCTCACATGTTCTTTCCTGCGTTA
TCCCCTGATTCTGTGGATAACCGTATTACCGCCATGCATTAGTTAT
