>Addgene plasmid #56544 | mAmetrine-Cx43-7 | depositor partial sequence | sequence record 87433 | insert sequence
GATCCGCTAGCGCTACCGGACTCAGATCTCGAGCTCAAGCTTCGAATTCGGCAGCACTTTTCTTTCATTG
GGGGGAAGGCGTGAGGAAAGTACCAAACAGCAGCAGACTTTTAAACTTTAAACAGACAGGTCTGAGAGCC
TGAACTCTCATTTTTCCTTTGACTTCAGCCTCCAAGGAGTTCCACCAACTTTGGCGCGCCGGCTTCACTT
TCATTAAGTGAAAGAGAGGTGCCCAGACATGGGTGACTGGAGTGCCTTGGGGAAGCTTCTGGACAAGGTC
CAAGCCTACTCCACCGCTGGAGGGAAGGTGTGGCTGTCAGTGCTCTTCATATTCAGAATCCTGCTCCTGG
GGACAGCTGTTGAGTCAGCTTGGGGTGATGAACAGTCTGCCTTTCGCTGTAACACTCAACAACCTGGCTG
CGAAAACGTCTGCTATGACAAGTCCTTCCCCATCTCTCACGTGCGCTTCTGGGTCCTTCAGATCATATTC
GTGTCTGTGCCCACACTCCTGTACTTGGCCCATGTGTTCTATGTGATGAGGAAGGAAGAGAAGCTAAACA
AGAAAGAAGAGGAGCTCAAAGTGGCCCAGACTGACGGGGTCAACGTGGAGATGCACCTGAAGCAGATTGA
AATCAAGAAGTTCAAGTACGGGATTGAAGAGCACGGCAAGGTGAAAATGAGGGGCGGCTTGCTGAGAACC
TACATCATCAGCATCCTCTTCAAGTCTGTCTTCGAGGTGGCCTTCCTGCTCATCCAGTGGTACATCTATG
GGTTCAGCTTGAGCGCGGTCTACACCTGCAAGAGAGATCCCTGCCCCCACCAGGTAGACTGCTTCCTCTC
ACGTCCCACGGAGAAAACCATCTTCATCATCTTCATGCTGGTGGTGTCCTTGGTGTCTCTCGCTTTGAAC
ATCATTGAGCTCTTCTACGTCTTCTTCAAAGGCGTTAAGGATCGCGTGAAGGGAAGAAGCGATCCTTACC
ACGCCACCACTGGCCCACTGAGCCCATCAAAAGACTGCGGATCTCCAAAATACGCCTACTTCAATGGCTG
CTCCTCACCAACGGCTCCACTCTCGCCTATGTCTCCTCCTGGGTACAAGCTGGTTACTGGTGACAGAAAC
AATTCCTCGTGCCGCAATTACAACAAGCAAGCTAGCGAGCAAAACTGGGCGAACTACAGCGCAGAGCAAA
ATCGCATGGGGCAGGCCGGAAGCACCATCTCCAACTCGCACGCCCAGCCGTTCGATTTCCCCGACGACAA
CCAGAATGCCAAAAAAGTTGCTGCTGGACATGAACTCCAGCCATTAGCCATCGTGGACCAACGACCTTCC
AGCAGAGCCAGCAGCCGCGCCAGCAGCAGGCCTCGGCCTGATGACCTGGAGATTGCGGATCCACCGGTCG
CCACCATGGTGAGCAAGGGCGAGGAGCTGTTCACCGGGGTGGTGCCCATCCTGGTCGAGCTGGACGGCGA
CGTAAACGGCCACAAGTTCAGCGTGCGCGGCGAGGGCGAGGGCGATGCCACCAACGGCAAGCTGACCCTG
AAGTTCATCTGCACCTCCGGCAAGCTGCCCGTGCCCTGGCCCACCCTCGTGACCACCCTGTCTTACGGCG
TGCAGTGCTTCGCCCGCTACCCCGACCACATGAAGCAGCACGACTTCTTCAAGTCCGCCATGCCCGAAGG
CTACGTCCAGGAGCGCACCATCTCCTTCAAGGACGACGGCAGCTACAGGACCCGCGCCGAGGTGAAGTTC
GAGGGCGACACCCTGGTGAACCGCATCGAGCTGAAGGGCATCGACTTCAAGGAGGACGGCAACATCCTGG
GGCACAAGCTGGAGTACAACATGAACGTGTGGGACGCGTATATCACGGCCGACAAGCAGAAGAACGGCAT
CAAAGCGAACTTCAAGATCGAGCACAACGTCGAGGACGGCGGCGTGCAGCTCGCCGACGCGTACCAGCAG
AACACCCCCATCGGCGACGGCTCCGTGCTGCTGCCTGACAACCACTACCTGAGCTTCCAGAGCAAGCTGT
TCAAAGACCCCAACGAGCAGCGCGATCACATGGTCCTGCTGGAGTTCGTTACCGCCGCCGGGATCACTCC
CGGCATGGACGAGCTGTACAAGTAAGCGGCCGCGACTCTAGATCATAATCAGCCATACCACATTGAGAA
